Addgene plasmid #241392: Bxb1-GT-PGK-mStayGold
Purpose: Bxb1-GT donor plasmid for integrating a transcription unit for constitutive expression of mStayGold with PGK promoter
Depositing lab: Richard Davis. Depositing organization: Leiden University Medical Center. Publication: STRAIGHT-IN Dual: a platform for dual, single-copy integrations of DNA payloads and gene circuits into human induced pluripotent stem cells. Blanch-Asensio A, Ploessl DS, Wang NB, Mummery CL, Galloway KE, Davis RP. bioRxiv [Preprint]. 2024 Oct 17:2024.10.17.616637. doi: 10.1101/2024.10.17.616637. PubMed 39464154.
Backbone
  Vector backbone: pBR322/pUC
  Backbone size w/o insert (bp): 4700
  Vector type: Mammalian Expression
Growth in bacteria
  Bacterial resistance: Ampicillin, 100 μg/mL
  Growth temperature: 37°C
  Growth strain: NEB Stable
  Copy number: High Copy
Gene/Insert
  Gene/Insert name: mStayGold
  Species: Synthetic
  Insert size (bp): 1500
  Promoter: PGK
  Cloning method: Gibson Cloning
Terms and licenses: Academic/Nonprofit Terms; Industry Terms: Not Available to Industry
How to cite: Bxb1-GT-PGK-mStayGold was a gift from Richard Davis (Addgene plasmid # 241392 ; http://n2t.net/addgene:241392 ; RRID:Addgene_241392)
