[The description below was written by a language model from this plasmid's Addgene catalogue record and pLannotate feature annotations shown in this document.]
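Description:
Bxb1-GT-PGK-mStayGold is a 6.3 kb mammalian expression donor plasmid built on a pBR322/pUC-type backbone. It is designed for site-specific integration of a fluorescent reporter transcription unit by the serine recombinase Bxb1. In bacteria it is maintained at high copy through the ColE1/pUC origin and selected with ampicillin via the bla gene under its own promoter. An f1 origin and remnants of lac regulatory sequences, lacZα, bom and rop are also present as backbone carry-over.

The payload is a human PGK promoter followed by an unannotated interval of about 700 bp that ends at a bGH polyadenylation signal. This position matches the catalogue-listed mStayGold coding sequence, a synthetic green fluorescent protein, although the automated annotation did not recognise it. The unit provides constitutive mStayGold expression once integrated. "GT" in the name presumably denotes the central dinucleotide variant of the Bxb1 attachment site, which restricts recombination to a matching landing pad, but the attachment site itself is not annotated in the feature table.

Upstream of the cassette lie an SV40 early promoter, a small t antigen fragment and an EF-1α promoter, followed by a loxP site. A lox2272 site sits downstream of the poly(A) signal, so the PGK-mStayGold unit is bracketed by heterospecific lox sites. The short NeoR/KanR and PuroR matches next to the lox sites are only fragments, and no complete mammalian selection marker is annotated. The record does not state the roles of the EF-1α promoter or the lox sites. One plausible reading is that the promoter activates a marker in the genomic landing pad and that Cre later removes auxiliary sequences.

The associated publication describes a platform for dual, single-copy integration of DNA payloads and gene circuits into human induced pluripotent stem cells, which is the intended use of this donor.
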