Features (pLannotate 1.2.2; 21 found; start..end, strand, type, name):
      2..94      +  CDS            lacI (fragment): lac repressor; lacI; The lac repressor binds to the lac operator to inhibit transcription in E. coli. This inhibition can be relieved by adding lactose or isopropyl-β-D-thiogalactopyranoside (IPTG).
    107..128     +  protein_bind   CAP binding site: CAP binding activates transcription in the presence of cAMP. E. coli catabolite activator protein
    143..173     +  promoter       lac promoter: promoter for the E. coli lac operon
    181..197     +  protein_bind   lac operator: The lac repressor binds to the lac operator to inhibit transcription in E. coli. This inhibition can be relieved by adding lactose or isopropyl-β-D-thiogalactopyranoside (IPTG). lac repressor encoded by lacI
    253..463     +  promoter       SV40 promoter: SV40 early promoter
    485..551     +  CDS            small t antigen (fragment): SV40 (simian virus 40) small t antigen
    558..1736    +  promoter       EF-1α promoter: strong constitutive promoter for human elongation factor EF-1α
   1802..1835    +  protein_bind   loxP: Cre-mediated recombination occurs in the 8-bp core sequence (GCATACAT). Cre recombinase
   1836..1860    -  CDS            NeoR/KanR (fragment): aminoglycoside phosphotransferase confers resistance to neomycin, kanamycin, and G418 (Geneticin®)
   1893..2403    +  promoter       hPGK promoter: human phosphoglycerate kinase 1 promoter
   3125..3349    +  polyA_signal   bGH poly(A) signal: bovine growth hormone polyadenylation signal
   3359..3380    +  CDS            PuroR (fragment): puromycin N-acetyltransferase; pac from Streptomyces; confers resistance to puromycin
   3381..3413    +  protein_bind   lox2272: Cre-mediated recombination occurs in the 8-bp core sequence (GGATACTT). lox2272 sites are compatible with each other, but incompatible with loxP or loxN sites (Lee and Saito, 1988). Cre recombinase
   3419..3574    +  CDS            lacZα (fragment): LacZα fragment of β-galactosidase; lacZ fragment
   3580..3631    -  misc_feature   bom (fragment): basis of mobility region from pBR322
   3650..4105    +  rep_origin     f1 ori (sequence partly withheld): f1 bacteriophage origin of replication; arrow indicates direction of (+) strand synthesis
   4106..4155    -  misc_feature   bom (fragment): basis of mobility region from pBR322
   4257..4292    -  CDS            rop (fragment): Rop protein, which maintains plasmids at low copy number; rop
   4387..4491    +  promoter       AmpR promoter: bla
   4492..5352    +  CDS            AmpR: β-lactamase; bla; confers resistance to ampicillin, carbenicillin, and related antibiotics
   5523..6111    +  rep_origin     ori: high-copy-number ColE1/pMB1/pBR322/pUC origin of replication
>Addgene plasmid #241392 | Bxb1-GT-PGK-mStayGold | addgene full sequence | sequence record 485740 | Addgene NGS Result
AGCGCCCAATACGCAAACCGCCTCTCCCCGCGCGTTGGCCGATTCATTAATGCAGCTGGCACGACAGGTT
TCCCGACTGGAAAGCGGGCAGTGAGCGCAACGCAATTAATGTGAGTTAGCTCACTCATTAGGCACCCCAG
GCTTTACACTTTATGCTTCCGGCTCGTATGTTGTGTGGAATTGTGAGCGGATAACAATTTCACACAGGAA
ACAGCTATGACCATGATTACGCCAAGCTTAATTCCCTCCCCAGCAGGCAGAAGTATGCAAAGCATGCATC
TCAATTAGTCAGCAACCATAGTCCCGCCCCTAACTCCGCCCATCCCGCCCCTAACTCCGCCCAGTTCCGC
CCATTCTCCGCCCCATGGCTGACTAATTTTTTTTATTTATGCAGAGGCCGAGGCCGCCTCGGCCTCTGAG
CTATTCCAGAAGTAGTGAGGAGGCTTTTTTGGAGGCCTAGGCTTTTGCAAAAAGCTTTGCAAAGATGGAT
AAAGTTTTAAACAGAGAGGAATCTTTGCAGCTAATGGACCTTCTAGGTCTTGAAAGGAGTGGGAATTGGC
TCCGGTGCCCGTCAGTGGGCAGAGCGCACATCGCCCACAGTCCCCGAGAAGTTGGGGGGAGGGGTCGGCA
ATTGAACCGGTGCCTAGAGAAGGTGGCGCGGGGTAAACTGGGAAAGTGATGTCGTGTACTGGCTCCGCCT
TTTTCCCGAGGGTGGGGGAGAACCGTATATAAGTGCAGTAGTCGCCGTGAACGTTCTTTTTCGCAACGGG
TTTGCCGCCAGAACACAGGTAAGTGCCGTGTGTGGTTCCCGCGGGCCTGGCCTCTTTACGGGTTATGGCC
CTTGCGTGCCTTGAATTACTTCCACCTGGCTGCAGTACGTGATTCTTGATCCCGAGCTTCGGGTTGGAAG
TGGGTGGGAGAGTTCGAGGCCTTGCGCTTAAGGAGCCCCTTCGCCTCGTGCTTGAGTTGAGGCCTGGCCT
GGGCGCTGGGGCCGCCGCGTGCGAATCTGGTGGCACCTTCGCGCCTGTCTCGCTGCTTTCGATAAGTCTC
TAGCCATTTAAAATTTTTGATGACCTGCTGCGACGCTTTTTTTCTGGCAAGATAGTCTTGTAAATGCGGG
CCAAGATCTGCACACTGGTATTTCGGTTTTTGGGGCCGCGGGCGGCGACGGGGCCCGTGCGTCCCAGCGC
ACATGTTCGGCGAGGCGGGGCCTGCGAGCGCGGCCACCGAGAATCGGACGGGGGTAGTCTCAAGCTGGCC
GGCCTGCTCTGGTGCCTGGCCTCGCGCCGCCGTGTATCGCCCCGCCCTGGGCGGCAAGGCTGGCCCGGTC
GGCACCAGTTGCGTGAGCGGAAAGATGGCCGCTTCCCGGCCCTGCTGCAGGGAGCTCAAAATGGAGGACG
CGGCGCTCGGGAGAGCGGGCGGGTGAGTCACCCACACAAAGGAAAAGGGCCTTTCCGTCCTCAGCCGTCG
CTTCATGTGACTCCACGGAGTACCGGGCGCCGTCCAGGCACCTCGATTAGTTCTCGAGCTTTTGGAGTAC
GTCGTCTTTAGGTTGGGGGGAGGGGTTTTATGCGATGGAGTTTCCCCACACTGAGTGGGTGGAGACTGAA
GTTAGGCCAGCTTGGCACTTGATGTAATTCTCCTTGGAATTTGCCCTTTTTGAGTTTGGATCTTGGTTCA
TTCTCAAGCCTCAGACAGTGGTTCAAAGTTTTTTTCTTCCATTTCAGGTGTCGTGAGGAATTCGCCACCA
TGGCCGGCTTGTCGACGACGGCGGTCTCCGTCGTCAGGATCATCCGGATCCATAACTTCGTATAGCATAC
ATTATACGAAGTTATCATGATATTCGGCAAGCAGGCATCGACTAGTTAATTAAGTACTTACTATAAGGAT
CCGGGGTTGGGGTTGCGCCTTTTCCAAGGCAGCCCTGGGTTTGCGCAGGGACGCGGCTGCTCTGGGCGTG
GTTCCGGGAAACGCAGCGGCGCCGACCCTGGATCTCGCACATTCTTCACGTCCGTTCGCAGCGTCACCCG
GATCTTCGCCGCTACCCTTGTGGGCCCCCCGGCGACGCTTCCTGCTCCGCCCCTAAGTCGGGAAGGTTCC
TTGCGGTTCGCGGCGTGCCGGACGTGACAAACGGAAGCCGCACGTCTCACTAGTACCCTCGCAGACGGAC
AGCGCCAGGGAGCAATGGCAGCGCGCCGACCGCGATGGGCTGTGGCCAATAGCGGCTGCTCAGCAGGGCG
CGCCGAGAGCAGCGGCCGGGAAGGGGCGGTGCGGGAGGCGGGGTGTGGGGCGGTAGTGTGGGCCCTGTTC
CTGCCCGCGCGGTGTTCCGCATTCTGCAAGCCTCCGGAGCGCACGTCGGCAGTCGGCTCCCTCGTTGACC
GAATCACCGACCTCTCTCCCCAGAAATGGCCACCATGCGGGGTTCTGATCCGATGGTGTCTACAGGCGAG
GAGCTGTTTACCGGCGTGGTGCCCTTCAAGTTCCAGCTGAAGGGCACCATCAACGGCAAGAGCTTCACCG
TGGAAGGCGAGGGCGAGGGCAATAGCCACGAGGGCAGCCACAAAGGCAAGTACGTGTGCACCAGCGGCAA
ACTGCCAATGTCTTGGGCCGCCCTGGGAACTAGCTTCGGCTATGGCATGAAGTACTACACCAAGTACCCC
AGCGGCCTGAAGAACTGGTTCCACGAGGTGATGCCCGAGGGCTTCACCTACGACAGACACATCCAGTACA
AGGGCGACGGCAGCATCCACGCCAAGCACCAGCACTTCATGAAGAACGGCACCTACCACAACATCGTGGA
GTTCACCGGCCAGGACTTCAAGGAGAACAGCCCCGTGCTGACCGGCGACATGGACGTGAGCCTGCCCAAC
GAGGTGCAGCACATCCCCATAGATGACGGCGTGGAGTGCACAGTGACCCTGCAGTACCCTCTGCTGAGCG
ACGAGAGCAAGTGCGTGGAGGCCTACCAGAACACCATCATCAAGCCCCTGCACAATCAGCCAGCCCCCGA
TGTGCCATTCCACTGGATCAGAAAGCAGTACACCCAGAGCAAGGACGACACCGAGGAGAGGGACCACATC
ATCCAGAGCGAGACACTGGAGGCCCACCTGTAACAACGTTGCACCTGTGCCTTCTAGTTGCCAGCCATCT
GTTGTTTGCCCCTCCCCCGTGCCTTCCTTGACCCTGGAAGGTGCCACTCCCACTGTCCTTTCCTAATAAA
ATGAGGAAATTGCATCGCATTGTCTGAGTAGGTGTCATTCTATTCTGGGGGGTGGGGTGGGGCAGGACAG
CAAGGGGGAGGATTGGGAAGACAATAGCAGGCATGCTGGGGATGCGGTGGGCTCTATGGCGCTCGCTCGC
TGCAAGAACTCTTCCTCACGATAACTTCGTATAGGAGACTTTATACGAAGTTAAGCGCTCACTGGCCGTC
GTTTTACAACGTCGTGACTGGGAAAACCCTGGCGTTACCCAACTTAATCGCCTTGCAGCACATCCCCCTT
TCGCCAGCTGGCGTAATAGCGAAGAGGCCCGCACCGATCGCCCTTCCCAACAGTTGCGCAGCCTGAATGG
CGAATGGCGCCTGATGCGGTATTTTCTCCTTACGCATCTGTGCGGTATTTCACACCGCATA
[95 nt withheld, positions 3632-3726]
T
[46 nt withheld, positions 3728-3773]
C
[141 nt withheld, positions 3775-3915]
CCTTTGACGTTGGAGTCCACGTTCTTT
[37 nt withheld, positions 3943-3979]
ACTCTATCTCGGGCTATTCTTTTGATTTATAAGGGATTTTGCCGATTTCGGTCTATTGGTTAAAAAATGA
GCTGATTTAACAAAAATTTAACGCGAATTTTAACAAAATATTAACGTTTACAATTTTATGGTGCACTCTC
AGTACAATCTGCTCTGATGCCGCATAGTTAAGCCAGCCCCGACACCCGCCAACACCCGCTGACGCGCCCT
GACGGGCTTGTCTGCTCCCGGCATCCGCTTACAGACAAGCTGTGACCGTCTCCGGGAGCTGCATGTGTCA
GAGGTTTTCACCGTCATCACCGAAACGCGCGAGACGAAAGGGCCTCGTGATACGCCTATTTTTATAGGTT
AATGTCATGATAATAATGGTTTCTTAGACGTCAGGTGGCACTTTTCGGGGAAATGTGCGCGGAACCCCTA
TTTGTTTATTTTTCTAAATACATTCAAATATGTATCCGCTCATGAGACAATAACCCTGATAAATGCTTCA
ATAATATTGAAAAAGGAAGAGTATGAGTATTCAACATTTCCGTGTCGCCCTTATTCCCTTTTTTGCGGCA
TTTTGCCTTCCTGTTTTTGCTCACCCAGAAACGCTGGTGAAAGTAAAAGATGCTGAAGATCAGTTGGGTG
CACGAGTGGGTTACATCGAACTGGATCTCAACAGCGGTAAGATCCTTGAGAGTTTTCGCCCCGAAGAACG
TTTTCCAATGATGAGCACTTTTAAAGTTCTGCTATGTGGCGCGGTATTATCCCGTATTGACGCCGGGCAA
GAGCAACTCGGTCGCCGCATACACTATTCTCAGAATGACTTGGTTGAGTACTCACCAGTCACAGAAAAGC
ATCTTACGGATGGCATGACAGTAAGAGAATTATGCAGTGCTGCCATAACCATGAGTGATAACACTGCGGC
CAACTTACTTCTGACAACGATCGGAGGACCGAAGGAGCTAACCGCTTTTTTGCACAACATGGGGGATCAT
GTAACTCGCCTTGATCGTTGGGAACCGGAGCTGAATGAAGCCATACCAAACGACGAGCGTGACACCACGA
TGCCTGTAGCAATGGCAACAACGTTGCGCAAACTATTAACTGGCGAACTACTTACTCTAGCTTCCCGGCA
ACAATTAATAGACTGGATGGAGGCGGATAAAGTTGCAGGACCACTTCTGCGCTCGGCCCTTCCGGCTGGC
TGGTTTATTGCTGATAAATCTGGAGCCGGTGAGCGTGGGTCTCGCGGTATCATTGCAGCACTGGGGCCAG
ATGGTAAGCCCTCCCGTATCGTAGTTATCTACACGACGGGGAGTCAGGCAACTATGGATGAACGAAATAG
ACAGATCGCTGAGATAGGTGCCTCACTGATTAAGCATTGGTAACTGTCAGACCAAGTTTACTCATATATA
CTTTAGATTGATTTAAAACTTCATTTTTAATTTAAAAGGATCTAGGTGAAGATCCTTTTTGATAATCTCA
TGACCAAAATCCCTTAACGTGAGTTTTCGTTCCACTGAGCGTCAGACCCCGTAGAAAAGATCAAAGGATC
TTCTTGAGATCCTTTTTTTCTGCGCGTAATCTGCTGCTTGCAAACAAAAAAACCACCGCTACCAGCGGTG
GTTTGTTTGCCGGATCAAGAGCTACCAACTCTTTTTCCGAAGGTAACTGGCTTCAGCAGAGCGCAGATAC
CAAATACTGTTCTTCTAGTGTAGCCGTAGTTAGGCCACCACTTCAAGAACTCTGTAGCACCGCCTACATA
CCTCGCTCTGCTAATCCTGTTACCAGTGGCTGCTGCCAGTGGCGATAAGTCGTGTCTTACCGGGTTGGAC
TCAAGACGATAGTTACCGGATAAGGCGCAGCGGTCGGGCTGAACGGGGGGTTCGTGCACACAGCCCAGCT
TGGAGCGAACGACCTACACCGAACTGAGATACCTACAGCGTGAGCTATGAGAAAGCGCCACGCTTCCCGA
AGGGAGAAAGGCGGACAGGTATCCGGTAAGCGGCAGGGTCGGAACAGGAGAGCGCACGAGGGAGCTTCCA
GGGGGAAACGCCTGGTATCTTTATAGTCCTGTCGGGTTTCGCCACCTCTGACTTGAGCGTCGATTTTTGT
GATGCTCGTCAGGGGGGCGGAGCCTATGGAAAAACGCCAGCAACGCGGCCTTTTTACGGTTCCTGGCCTT
TTGCTGGCCTTTTGCTCACATGTTCTTTCCTGCGTTATCCCCTGATTCTGTGGATAACCGTATTACCGCC
TTTGAGTGAGCTGATACCGCTCGCCGCAGCCGAACGACCGAGCGCAGCGAGTCAGTGAGCGAGGAAGCGG
AAG
